Addgene plasmid #73694: pAC1452_pmax-dCas9_mCherry
Purpose: dCas9_mCherry in pmax-DEST expression vector
Depositing lab: Albert Cheng. Depositing organization: Jackson Laboratory. Publication: Casilio: a versatile CRISPR-Cas9-Pumilio hybrid for gene regulation and genomic labeling. Cheng AW, Jillette N, Lee P, Plaskon D, Fujiwara Y, Wang W, Taghbalout A, Wang H. Cell Res. 2016 Feb;26(2):254-7. doi: 10.1038/cr.2016.3. Epub 2016 Jan 15. PubMed 26768771.
Backbone
  Vector backbone: pAC90-pmax-DEST
  Vector type: Mammalian Expression, CRISPR
Growth in bacteria
  Bacterial resistance: Kanamycin, 50 μg/mL
  Growth temperature: 37°C
  Growth strain: DH5alpha
  Copy number: Unknown
Gene/Insert
  Gene/Insert name: dCas9_mCherry
  Species: Synthetic
  Promoter: CAGGS + chim intron
  Cloning method: Gateway Cloning
  Sequencing primers: 5′ gggcttgtcgagacagagaagat; 3′ ACCGAGGAGAGGGTTAGGGAT
Terms and licenses: Academic/Nonprofit Terms; Industry Terms: Not Available to Industry
Depositor comments: Please visit http://casil.io for more information, updates and protocols
How to cite: pAC1452_pmax-dCas9_mCherry was a gift from Albert Cheng (Addgene plasmid # 73694)
