[The description below was written by a language model from this plasmid's Addgene catalogue record and pLannotate feature annotations shown in this document.]
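Description:
pAC1452_pmax-dCas9_mCherry is a mammalian expression plasmid of about 8 kb that encodes a fusion of nuclease-dead Streptococcus pyogenes Cas9 (dCas9) to the red fluorescent protein mCherry. It was made by Gateway recombination into the pAC90-pmax-DEST destination backbone, and the attB1 and attB2 sites left by that reaction flank the insert. In bacteria the plasmid replicates from a high-copy ColE1/pUC-type origin and is selected with kanamycin through the Tn5 aminoglycoside phosphotransferase (NeoR/KanR) gene. That gene appears to be driven by a fragment of the bla promoter, and no mammalian promoter is annotated for it.

The catalogue lists the promoter as CAGGS plus a chimeric intron. The automated annotation instead identifies a CMV immediate early enhancer and CMV promoter, followed by the β-globin/immunoglobulin chimeric intron, which generally improves transcript processing and expression. This difference in promoter naming is not resolved by the record. Downstream of attB1 lies a short HA epitope segment (annotated as a 3xHA fragment), then the Cas9 coding sequence and mCherry. The annotation tool labels the Cas9 region as the active endonuclease, but the catalogue describes it as the catalytically dead form, which binds guide RNA-specified DNA targets without cutting them. A V5 tag sequence sits beyond attB2. Whether it is translated as part of the fusion is not stated. An SV40 polyadenylation signal terminates the transcript.

The plasmid comes from work on the Casilio system, which combines CRISPR-dCas9 with Pumilio RNA-binding domains for gene regulation and genomic labeling. A direct dCas9-mCherry fusion is suited to fluorescent labeling of guide-targeted genomic loci in transfected mammalian cells, although the record does not specify its exact role in that work.
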