Features (pLannotate 1.2.2; 14 found; start..end, strand, type, name):
    140..517     +  enhancer       CMV enhancer: human cytomegalovirus immediate early enhancer
    519..718     +  promoter       CMV promoter: human cytomegalovirus (CMV) immediate early promoter
    813..945     +  intron         chimeric intron: chimera between introns from human β-globin and immunoglobulin heavy chain genes
    960..984     +  protein_bind   attB1: mutant version of attB; recombination site for the Gateway® BP reaction BP Clonase™
   1065..1092    +  CDS            3xHA (fragment): three tandem HA epitope tags
   1125..5225    +  CDS            Cas9: Cas9 (Csn1) endonuclease from the Streptococcus pyogenes Type II CRISPR/Cas system generates RNA-guided double strand breaks in DNA
   5313..6020    +  CDS            mCherry: mCherry is a basic (constitutively fluorescent) red fluorescent protein published in 2004, derived from Discosoma sp.. It is reported to be a very rapidly-maturing monomer with low acid sensitivity.
   6045..6069    -  protein_bind   attB2: mutant version of attB; recombination site for the Gateway® BP reaction BP Clonase™
   6122..6163    +  CDS            V5 tag: epitope tag from simian virus 5
   6218..6299    -  polyA_signal   SV40 poly(A) signal: SV40 polyadenylation signal
   6322..6390    -  CDS            large T antigen (fragment): large T antigen from SV40 (simian virus 40)
   6497..7085    -  rep_origin     ori: high-copy-number ColE1/pMB1/pBR322/pUC origin of replication
   7166..7960    -  CDS            NeoR/KanR: aminoglycoside phosphotransferase from Tn5; aph(3')-II (or nptII); confers resistance to neomycin, kanamycin, and G418 (Geneticin®)
   7961..7987    -  promoter       AmpR promoter (fragment): bla
>Addgene plasmid #73694 | pAC1452_pmax-dCas9_mCherry | addgene full sequence | sequence record 307089 | Addgene NGS Result
TCAATATTGGCCATTAGCCATATTATTCATTGGTTATATAGCATAAATCAATATTGGCTATTGGCCATTG
CATACGTTGTATCTATATCATAATATGTACATTTATATTGGCTCATGTCCAATATGACCGCCATGTTGGC
ATTGATTATTGACTAGTTATTAATAGTAATCAATTACGGGGTCATTAGTTCATAGCCCATATATGGAGTT
CCGCGTTACATAACTTACGGTAAATGGCCCGCCTGGCTGACCGCCCAACGACCCCCGCCCATTGACGTCA
ATAATGACGTATGTTCCCATAGTAACGCCAATAGGGACTTTCCATTGACGTCAATGGGTGGAGTATTTAC
GGTAAACTGCCCACTTGGCAGTACATCAAGTGTATCATATGCCAAGTCCGCCCCCTATTGACGTCAATGA
CGGTAAATGGCCCGCCTGGCATTATGCCCAGTACATGACCTTACGGGACTTTCCTACTTGGCAGTACATC
TACGTATTAGTCATCGCTATTACCATGGTGATGCGGTTTTGGCAGTACACCAATGGGCGTGGATAGCGGT
TTGACTCACGGGGATTTCCAAGTCTCCACCCCATTGACGTCAATGGGAGTTTGTTTTGGCACCAAAATCA
ACGGGACTTTCCAAAATGTCGTAATAACCCCGCCCCGTTGACGCAAATGGGCGGTAGGCGTGTACGGTGG
GAGGTCTATATAAGCAGAGGTCGTTTAGTGAACCGTCAGATCACTAGTAGCTTTATTGCGGTAGTTTATC
ACAGTTAAATTGCTAACGCAGTCAGTGCTCGACTGATCACAGGTAAGTATCAAGGTTACAAGACAGGTTT
AAGGAGGCCAATAGAAACTGGGCTTGTCGAGACAGAGAAGATTCTTGCGTTTCTGATAGGCACCTATTGG
TCTTACTGACATCCACTTTGCCTTTCTCTCCACAGGGAAAAAACAATTGACAAGTTTGTACAAAAAAGCA
GGCTCCGAATTCACCGGTGCCGCCACCATGATCGATGGTGGCGGTGGTAGCGGGGGAGGCGGCTCCGGGG
GCGGAGGCAGTATGTACCCATACGATGTTCCAGATTACGCTTCGCCGAAGAAAAAGCGCAAGGTCGAAGC
GTCCGACAAGAAGTACAGCATCGGCCTGGCCATCGGCACCAACTCTGTGGGCTGGGCCGTGATCACCGAC
GAGTACAAGGTGCCCAGCAAGAAATTCAAGGTGCTGGGCAACACCGACCGGCACAGCATCAAGAAGAACC
TGATCGGAGCCCTGCTGTTCGACAGCGGCGAAACAGCCGAGGCCACCCGGCTGAAGAGAACCGCCAGAAG
AAGATACACCAGACGGAAGAACCGGATCTGCTATCTGCAAGAGATCTTCAGCAACGAGATGGCCAAGGTG
GACGACAGCTTCTTCCACAGACTGGAAGAGTCCTTCCTGGTGGAAGAGGATAAGAAGCACGAGCGGCACC
CCATCTTCGGCAACATCGTGGACGAGGTGGCCTACCACGAGAAGTACCCCACCATCTACCACCTGAGAAA
GAAACTGGTGGACAGCACCGACAAGGCCGACCTGCGGCTGATCTATCTGGCCCTGGCCCACATGATCAAG
TTCCGGGGCCACTTCCTGATCGAGGGCGACCTGAACCCCGACAACAGCGACGTGGACAAGCTGTTCATCC
AGCTGGTGCAGACCTACAACCAGCTGTTCGAGGAAAACCCCATCAACGCCAGCGGCGTGGACGCCAAGGC
CATCCTGTCTGCCAGACTGAGCAAGAGCAGACGGCTGGAAAATCTGATCGCCCAGCTGCCCGGCGAGAAG
AAGAATGGCCTGTTCGGCAACCTGATTGCCCTGAGCCTGGGCCTGACCCCCAACTTCAAGAGCAACTTCG
ACCTGGCCGAGGATGCCAAACTGCAGCTGAGCAAGGACACCTACGACGACGACCTGGACAACCTGCTGGC
CCAGATCGGCGACCAGTACGCCGACCTGTTTCTGGCCGCCAAGAACCTGTCCGACGCCATCCTGCTGAGC
GACATCCTGAGAGTGAACACCGAGATCACCAAGGCCCCCCTGAGCGCCTCTATGATCAAGAGATACGACG
AGCACCACCAGGACCTGACCCTGCTGAAAGCTCTCGTGCGGCAGCAGCTGCCTGAGAAGTACAAAGAGAT
TTTCTTCGACCAGAGCAAGAACGGCTACGCCGGCTACATTGACGGCGGAGCCAGCCAGGAAGAGTTCTAC
AAGTTCATCAAGCCCATCCTGGAAAAGATGGACGGCACCGAGGAACTGCTCGTGAAGCTGAACAGAGAGG
ACCTGCTGCGGAAGCAGCGGACCTTCGACAACGGCAGCATCCCCCACCAGATCCACCTGGGAGAGCTGCA
CGCCATTCTGCGGCGGCAGGAAGATTTTTACCCATTCCTGAAGGACAACCGGGAAAAGATCGAGAAGATC
CTGACCTTCCGCATCCCCTACTACGTGGGCCCTCTGGCCAGGGGAAACAGCAGATTCGCCTGGATGACCA
GAAAGAGCGAGGAAACCATCACCCCCTGGAACTTCGAGGAAGTGGTGGACAAGGGCGCTTCCGCCCAGAG
CTTCATCGAGCGGATGACCAACTTCGATAAGAACCTGCCCAACGAGAAGGTGCTGCCCAAGCACAGCCTG
CTGTACGAGTACTTCACCGTGTATAACGAGCTGACCAAAGTGAAATACGTGACCGAGGGAATGAGAAAGC
CCGCCTTCCTGAGCGGCGAGCAGAAAAAGGCCATCGTGGACCTGCTGTTCAAGACCAACCGGAAAGTGAC
CGTGAAGCAGCTGAAAGAGGACTACTTCAAGAAAATCGAGTGCTTCGACTCCGTGGAAATCTCCGGCGTG
GAAGATCGGTTCAACGCCTCCCTGGGCACATACCACGATCTGCTGAAAATTATCAAGGACAAGGACTTCC
TGGACAATGAGGAAAACGAGGACATTCTGGAAGATATCGTGCTGACCCTGACACTGTTTGAGGACAGAGA
GATGATCGAGGAACGGCTGAAAACCTATGCCCACCTGTTCGACGACAAAGTGATGAAGCAGCTGAAGCGG
CGGAGATACACCGGCTGGGGCAGGCTGAGCCGGAAGCTGATCAACGGCATCCGGGACAAGCAGTCCGGCA
AGACAATCCTGGATTTCCTGAAGTCCGACGGCTTCGCCAACAGAAACTTCATGCAGCTGATCCACGACGA
CAGCCTGACCTTTAAAGAGGACATCCAGAAAGCCCAGGTGTCCGGCCAGGGCGATAGCCTGCACGAGCAC
ATTGCCAATCTGGCCGGCAGCCCCGCCATTAAGAAGGGCATCCTGCAGACAGTGAAGGTGGTGGACGAGC
TCGTGAAAGTGATGGGCCGGCACAAGCCCGAGAACATCGTGATCGAAATGGCCAGAGAGAACCAGACCAC
CCAGAAGGGACAGAAGAACAGCCGCGAGAGAATGAAGCGGATCGAAGAGGGCATCAAAGAGCTGGGCAGC
CAGATCCTGAAAGAACACCCCGTGGAAAACACCCAGCTGCAGAACGAGAAGCTGTACCTGTACTACCTGC
AGAATGGGCGGGATATGTACGTGGACCAGGAACTGGACATCAACCGGCTGTCCGACTACGATGTGGACGC
CATCGTGCCTCAGAGCTTTCTGAAGGACGACTCCATCGACAACAAGGTGCTGACCAGAAGCGACAAGAAC
CGGGGCAAGAGCGACAACGTGCCCTCCGAAGAGGTCGTGAAGAAGATGAAGAACTACTGGCGGCAGCTGC
TGAACGCCAAGCTGATTACCCAGAGAAAGTTCGACAATCTGACCAAGGCCGAGAGAGGCGGCCTGAGCGA
ACTGGATAAGGCCGGCTTCATCAAGAGACAGCTGGTGGAAACCCGGCAGATCACAAAGCACGTGGCACAG
ATCCTGGACTCCCGGATGAACACTAAGTACGACGAGAATGACAAGCTGATCCGGGAAGTGAAAGTGATCA
CCCTGAAGTCCAAGCTGGTGTCCGATTTCCGGAAGGATTTCCAGTTTTACAAAGTGCGCGAGATCAACAA
CTACCACCACGCCCACGACGCCTACCTGAACGCCGTCGTGGGAACCGCCCTGATCAAAAAGTACCCTAAG
CTGGAAAGCGAGTTCGTGTACGGCGACTACAAGGTGTACGACGTGCGGAAGATGATCGCCAAGAGCGAGC
AGGAAATCGGCAAGGCTACCGCCAAGTACTTCTTCTACAGCAACATCATGAACTTTTTCAAGACCGAGAT
TACCCTGGCCAACGGCGAGATCCGGAAGCGGCCTCTGATCGAGACAAACGGCGAAACCGGGGAGATCGTG
TGGGATAAGGGCCGGGATTTTGCCACCGTGCGGAAAGTGCTGAGCATGCCCCAAGTGAATATCGTGAAAA
AGACCGAGGTGCAGACAGGCGGCTTCAGCAAAGAGTCTATCCTGCCCAAGAGGAACAGCGATAAGCTGAT
CGCCAGAAAGAAGGACTGGGACCCTAAGAAGTACGGCGGCTTCGACAGCCCCACCGTGGCCTATTCTGTG
CTGGTGGTGGCCAAAGTGGAAAAGGGCAAGTCCAAGAAACTGAAGAGTGTGAAAGAGCTGCTGGGGATCA
CCATCATGGAAAGAAGCAGCTTCGAGAAGAATCCCATCGACTTTCTGGAAGCCAAGGGCTACAAAGAAGT
GAAAAAGGACCTGATCATCAAGCTGCCTAAGTACTCCCTGTTCGAGCTGGAAAACGGCCGGAAGAGAATG
CTGGCCTCTGCCGGCGAACTGCAGAAGGGAAACGAACTGGCCCTGCCCTCCAAATATGTGAACTTCCTGT
ACCTGGCCAGCCACTATGAGAAGCTGAAGGGCTCCCCCGAGGATAATGAGCAGAAACAGCTGTTTGTGGA
ACAGCACAAGCACTACCTGGACGAGATCATCGAGCAGATCAGCGAGTTCTCCAAGAGAGTGATCCTGGCC
GACGCTAATCTGGACAAAGTGCTGTCCGCCTACAACAAGCACCGGGATAAGCCCATCAGAGAGCAGGCCG
AGAATATCATCCACCTGTTTACCCTGACCAATCTGGGAGCCCCTGCCGCCTTCAAGTACTTTGACACCAC
CATCGACCGGAAGAGGTACACCAGCACCAAAGAGGTGCTGGACGCCACCCTGATCCACCAGAGCATCACC
GGCCTGTACGAGACACGGATCGACCTGTCTCAGCTGGGAGGCGACAGCCCCAAGAAGAAGAGAAAGGTGG
AGGCCAGCGGAGGCGGCGGTAGCGGAGGAGGCGGGTCCGGCGGCGGCGGTAGTGGGCCGGCCATGGTGAG
CAAGGGCGAGGAGGATAACATGGCCATCATCAAGGAGTTCATGCGCTTCAAGGTGCACATGGAGGGCTCC
GTGAACGGCCACGAGTTCGAGATCGAGGGCGAGGGCGAGGGCCGCCCCTACGAGGGCACCCAGACCGCCA
AGCTGAAGGTGACCAAGGGTGGCCCCCTGCCCTTCGCCTGGGACATCCTGTCCCCTCAGTTCATGTACGG
CTCCAAGGCCTACGTGAAGCACCCCGCCGACATCCCCGACTACTTGAAGCTGTCCTTCCCCGAGGGCTTC
AAGTGGGAGCGCGTGATGAACTTCGAGGACGGCGGCGTGGTGACCGTGACCCAGGACTCCTCCCTGCAGG
ACGGCGAGTTCATCTACAAGGTGAAGCTGCGCGGCACCAACTTCCCCTCCGACGGCCCCGTAATGCAGAA
GAAGACCATGGGCTGGGAGGCCTCCTCCGAGCGGATGTACCCCGAGGACGGCGCCCTGAAGGGCGAGATC
AAGCAGAGGCTGAAGCTGAAGGACGGCGGCCACTACGACGCTGAGGTCAAGACCACCTACAAGGCCAAGA
AGCCCGTGCAGCTGCCCGGCGCCTACAACGTCAACATCAAGTTGGACATCACCTCCCACAACGAGGACTA
CACCATCGTGGAACAGTACGAACGCGCCGAGGGCCGCCACTCCACCGGCGGCATGGACGAGCTGTACAAG
ATCGATTGATTAATTAAGAATTCGACCCAGCTTTCTTGTACAAAGTGGTTGATATCCAGCACAGTGGCGG
CCGCTCGAGTCTAGAGGGCCCGCGGTTCGAAGGTAAGCCTATCCCTAACCCTCTCCTCGGTCTCGATTCT
ACGCGTACCGGTTAGCAATTGTTTTTTCGATGAGTTTGGACAAACCACAACTAGAATGCAGTGAAAAAAA
TGCTTTATTTGTGAAATTTGTGATGCTATTGCTTTATTTGTAACCATTATAAGCTGCAATAAACAAGTTA
ACAACAACAATTGCATTCATTTTATGTTTCAGGTTCAGGGGGAGGTGTGGGAGGTTTTTTAAAGCAAGTA
AAACCTCTACAAATGTGGTACTTAAGAGGGGGAGACCAAAGGGCGAGACGTTAAGGCCTCACGTGACATG
TGAGCAAAAGGCCAGCAAAAGGCCAGGAACCGTAAAAAGGCCGCGTTGCTGGCGTTTTTCCATAGGCTCC
GCCCCCCTGACGAGCATCACAAAAATCGACGCTCAAGTCAGAGGTGGCGAAACCCGACAGGACTATAAAG
ATACCAGGCGTTTCCCCCTGGAAGCTCCCTCGTGCGCTCTCCTGTTCCGACCCTGCCGCTTACGGGATAC
CTGTCCGCCTTTCTCCCTTCGGGAAGCGTGGCGCTTTCTCATAGCTCACGCTGTAGGTATCTCAGTTCGG
TGTAGGTCGTTCGCTCCAAGCTGGGCTGTGTGCACGAACCCCCCGTTCAGCCCGACCGCTGCGCCTTATC
CGGTAACTATCGTCTTGAGTCCAACCCGGTAAGACACGACTTATCGCCACTGGCAGCAGCCACTGGTAAC
AGGATTAGCAGAGCGAGGTATGTAGGCGGTGCTACAGAGTTCTTGAAGTGGTGGCCTAACTACGGCTACA
CTAGAAGAACAGTATTTGGTATCTGCGCTCTGCTGAAGCCAGTTACCTTCGGAAAAAGAGTTGGTAGCTC
TTGATCCGGCAAACAAACCACCGCTGGTAGCGGTGGTTTTTTTGTTTGCAAGCAGCAGATTACGCGCAGA
AAAAAAGGATCTCAAGAAGATCCTTTGATCTTTTCTACGGGGTCTGACGCTCAGTGGAACGAAAACTCAC
GTTAAGGGATTTTGGTCATGCCGTCTCAGAAGAACTCGTCAAGAAGGCGATAGAAGGCGATGCGCTGCGA
ATCGGGAGCGGCGATACCGTAAAGCACGAGGAAGCGGTCAGCCCATTCGCCGCCAAGCTCTTCAGCAATA
TCACGGGTAGCCAACGCTATGTCCTGATAGCGGTCCGCCACACCCAGCCGGCCACAGTCGATGAATCCAG
AAAAGCGGCCATTTTCCACCATGATATTCGGCAAGCAGGCATCGCCATGGGTCACGACGAGATCCTCGCC
GTCGGGCATGCTCGCCTTGAGCCTGGCGAACAGTTCGGCTGGCGCGAGCCCCTGATGCTCTTCGTCCAGA
TCATCCTGATCGACAAGACCGGCTTCCATCCGAGTACGTGCTCTCTCGATGCGATGTTTCGCTTGGTGGT
CGAATGGGCAGGTAGCCGGATCAAGCGTATGCAGCCGCCGCATTGCATCAGCCATGATGGATACTTTCTC
GGCAGGAGCAAGGTGAGATGACAGGAGATCCTGCCCCGGCACTTCGCCCAATAGCAGCCAGTCCCTTCCC
GCTTCAGTGACAACGTCGAGTACAGCTGCGCAAGGAACGCCCGTCGTGGCCAGCCACGATAGCCGCGCTG
CCTCGTCTTGCAGTTCATTCAGGGCACCGGACAGGTCGGTCTTGACAAAAAGAACCGGGCGCCCCTGCGC
TGACAGCCGGAACACGGCGGCATCAGAGCAGCCGATTGTCTGTTGTGCCCAGTCATAGCCGAATAGCCTC
TCCACCCAAGCGGCCGGAGAACCTGCGTGCAATCCATCTTGTTCAATCATAATATTATTGAAGCATTTAT
CAGGGTTCGTCTCGTCCCGGTCTCCTCCCATGCATG
