>Addgene plasmid #73694 | pAC1452_pmax-dCas9_mCherry | addgene partial sequence | sequence record 139635 | cmv-F 5'-CGCAAATGGGCGGTAGGCGTG-3'
TGAACCGTCAGATCACTAGTAGCTTTATTGCGGTAGTTTATCACAGTTAAATTGCTAACGCAGTCAGTGC
TCGACTGATCACAGGTAAGTATCAAGGTTACAAGACAGGTTTAAGGAGGCCAATAGAAACTGGGCTTGTC
GAGACAGAGAAGATTCTTGCGTTTCTGATAGGCACCTATTGGTCTTACTGACATCCACTTTGCCTTTCTC
TCCACAGGGAAAAAACAATTGACAAGTTTGTACAAAAAAGCAGGCTCCGAATTCACCGGTGCCGCCACCA
TGATCGATGGTGGCGGTGGTAGCGGGGGAGGCGGCTCCGGGGGCGGAGGCAGTATGTACCCATACGATGT
TCCAGATTACGCTTCGCCGAAGAAAAAGCGCAAGGTCGAAGCGTCCGACAAGAAGTACAGCATCGGCCTG
GCCATCGGCACCAACTCTGTGGGCTGGGCCGTGATCACCGACGAGTACAAGGTGCCCAGCAAGAAATTCA
AGGTGCTGGGCAACACCGACCGGCACAGCATCAAGAAGAACCTGATCGGAGCCCTGCTGTTCGACAGCGG
CGAAACAGCCGAGGCCACCCGGCTGAAGAGAACCGCCAGAAGAAGATACACCAGACGGAAGAACCGGATC
TGCTATCTGCAAGAGATCTTCAGCAACGAGATGGCCAAGGTGGACGACAGCTTCTTCCACAGACTGGAAG
AGTCCTTCCTGGTGGAAGAGGATAAGAAGCACGAGCGGCACCCCATCTTCGGCAACATCGTGGACGAGGT
GGCCTACCACGAGAAGTACCCCACCATCTACCACCTGAGAAAGAAACTGGTGGACAGCACCGACAAGGCC
GA
