>Addgene plasmid #73694 | pAC1452_pmax-dCas9_mCherry | addgene partial sequence | sequence record 139637 | SpCas9-F1 5'-cagcacaagcactacctgga-3'
TCCAAGAGAGTGATCCTGGCCGACGCTAATCTGGACAAAGTGCTGTCCGCCTACAACAAGCACCGGGATA
AGCCCATCAGAGAGCAGGCCGAGAATATCATCCACCTGTTTACCCTGACCAATCTGGGAGCCCCTGCCGC
CTTCAAGTACTTTGACACCACCATCGACCGGAAGAGGTACACCAGCACCAAAGAGGTGCTGGACGCCACC
CTGATCCACCAGAGCATCACCGGCCTGTACGAGACACGGATCGACCTGTCTCAGCTGGGAGGCGACAGCC
CCAAGAAGAAGAGAAAGGTGGAGGCCAGCGGAGGCGGCGGTAGCGGAGGAGGCGGGTCCGGCGGCGGCGG
TAGTGGGCCGGCCATGGTGAGCAAGGGCGAGGAGGATAACATGGCCATCATCAAGGAGTTCATGCGCTTC
AAGGTGCACATGGAGGGCTCCGTGAACGGCCACGAGTTCGAGATCGAGGGCGAGGGCGAGGGCCGCCCCT
ACGAGGGCACCCAGACCGCCAAGCTGAAGGTGACCAAGGGTGGCCCCCTGCCCTTCGCCTGGGACATCCT
GTCCCCTCAGTTCATGTACGGCTCCAAGGCCTACGTGAAGCACCCCGCCGACATCCCCGACTACTTGAAG
CTGTCCTTCCCCGAGGGCTTCAAGTGGGAGCGCGTGATGAACTTCGAGGACGGCGGCGTGGTGACCGTGA
CCCAGGACTCCTCCCTGCAGGACGGCGAGTTCATCTACAAGGTGAAGCTGCGCGGCACCAACTTCCCCTC
CGACGGCCCCGTAATGCAGAAGAAGACCATGGGCTGGGAGGCCTCCTCCGAGCGGATGTACCCCGAGGAC
GGCGCCCTGAAGGGCGAGATCAAGCAGAGGCTG
