>Addgene plasmid #73694 | pAC1452_pmax-dCas9_mCherry | addgene partial sequence | sequence record 139638 | EBV-rev 5'-GTGGTTTGTCCAAACTCATC-3'
TCGAGACCGAGGAGAGGGTTAGGGATAGGCTTACCTTCGAACCGCGGGCCCTCTAGACTCGAGCGGCCGC
CACTGTGCTGGATATCAACCACTTTGTACAAGAAAGCTGGGTCGAATTCTTAATTAATCAATCGATCTTG
TACAGCTCGTCCATGCCGCCGGTGGAGTGGCGGCCCTCGGCGCGTTCGTACTGTTCCACGATGGTGTAGT
CCTCGTTGTGGGAGGTGATGTCCAACTTGATGTTGACGTTGTAGGCGCCGGGCAGCTGCACGGGCTTCTT
GGCCTTGTAGGTGGTCTTGACCTCAGCGTCGTAGTGGCCGCCGTCCTTCAGCTTCAGCCTCTGCTTGATC
TCGCCCTTCAGGGCGCCGTCCTCGGGGTACATCCGCTCGGAGGAGGCCTCCCAGCCCATGGTCTTCTTCT
GCATTACGGGGCCGTCGGAGGGGAAGTTGGTGCCGCGCAGCTTCACCTTGTAGATGAACTCGCCGTCCTG
CAGGGAGGAGTCCTGGGTCACGGTCACCACGCCGCCGTCCTCGAAGTTCATCACGCGCTCCCACTTGAAG
CCCTCGGGGAAGGACAGCTTCAAGTAGTCGGGGATGTCGGCGGGGTGCTTCACGTAGGCCTTGGAGCCGT
ACATGAACTGAGGGGACAGGATGTCCCAGGCGAAGGGCAGGGGGCCACCCTTGGTCACCTTCAGCTTGGC
GGTCTGGGTGCCCTCGTAGGGGCGGCCCTCGCCCTCGCCCTCGATCTCGAACTCGTGGCCGTTCACGGAG
CCCTCCATGTGCACCTTGAAGCGCATGAACTCCTTGATGATGGCCATGTTATCCTCCTCGCCCTTGCTCA
C
